Addgene plasmid #219050: SFFV-ARID5A-Brd 72
Purpose: Transcription factor ARID5A with a specific barcode assigned.
Depositing lab: Filipe Pereira. Depositing organization: Center for Neuroscience and Cell Biology, University of Coimbra. Publication: A combinatorial transcription factor screening platform for immune cell reprogramming. Kurochkin I, Altman AR, Caiado I, Pertiga-Cabral D, Halitzki E, Minaeva M, Zimmermannova O, Henriques-Oliveira L, Klein D, Nair M, Oliveira D, Cajal LR, Knittel R, Feick C, Ringner M, Martin M, Cirovic B, Pires CF, Rosa FF, Sitnicka E, Theis FJ, Pereira CF. Cell Syst. 2026 Jan 21;17(1):101457. doi: 10.1016/j.cels.2025.101457. Epub 2026 Jan 14. PubMed 41539305.
Backbone
  Vector backbone: SFFV-MCS
  Backbone size w/o insert (bp): 6638
  Vector type: Lentiviral
Growth in bacteria
  Bacterial resistance: Ampicillin, 100 μg/mL
  Growth temperature: 37°C
  Growth strain: NEB Stable
  Copy number: High Copy
Gene/Insert
  Gene/Insert name: ARID5A
  Species: H. sapiens (human)
  Insert size (bp): 1293
  Entrez Gene: ARID5A (a.k.a. MRF-1, MRF1, RP11-363D14)
  Promoter: The spleen focus-forming virus (SFFV) promoter
  Cloning method: Restriction Enzyme; 5′ cloning site Bsp119I (not destroyed); 3′ cloning site BstHI (not destroyed)
Terms and licenses: Academic/Nonprofit Terms; Industry Terms: Not Available to Industry
Depositor comments: Barcode sequence cloned into XbaI restriction site. Design of plasmid is as follows: SFFV-[TF sequence]-WPRE-[Barcode sequence].
How to cite: SFFV-ARID5A-Brd 72 was a gift from Filipe Pereira (Addgene plasmid # 219050 ; http://n2t.net/addgene:219050 ; RRID:Addgene_219050)
