[The description below was written by a language model from this plasmid's Addgene catalogue record and pLannotate feature annotations shown in this document.]
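Description:
SFFV-ARID5A-Brd 72 is a lentiviral transfer plasmid built on the SFFV-MCS backbone that expresses the human transcription factor ARID5A together with a construct-specific DNA barcode. It is propagated in E. coli through a high-copy ColE1/pUC-type origin with ampicillin selection (AmpR/β-lactamase). The backbone also retains pBluescript-derived remnants, including an f1 origin, lacZα and lac promoter/operator fragments, and T7 and T3 promoters. No mammalian selection marker or fluorescent reporter is annotated.

The viral portion has a third-generation, self-inactivating layout. An RSV promoter fused to a truncated HIV-1 5' LTR drives genomic RNA production in packaging cells. It is followed by the Ψ packaging signal with a gag fragment, the RRE for Rev-dependent nuclear export, and the cPPT/CTS element. A ΔU3 3' LTR closes the unit and disables LTR promoter activity after integration, and an SV40 poly(A) signal and SV40 origin sequences lie downstream of it.

Within this frame, the spleen focus-forming virus (SFFV) promoter, which is commonly chosen for strong expression in hematopoietic cells, drives the ARID5A coding sequence, cloned between flanking multiple cloning site remnants. The annotation tool labels this ARID5A sequence as a fragment relative to its reference protein. A WPRE sits downstream to enhance transcript stability and expression. According to the depositor, the barcode was inserted at an XbaI site after the WPRE, giving the order SFFV–TF–WPRE–barcode. The barcode itself is not annotated in the feature table.

The associated work describes a combinatorial transcription factor screening platform for immune cell reprogramming. There, a barcode carried within the integrated provirus would presumably allow the delivered factor to be identified in transduced cells.
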