Features (pLannotate 1.2.2; 29 found; start..end, strand, type, name):
     94..112     -  promoter       T7 promoter: promoter for bacteriophage T7 RNA polymerase
    120..275     +  CDS            lacZα (fragment): LacZα fragment of β-galactosidase; lacZ fragment
    280..708     +  rep_origin     f1 ori (sequence partly withheld): f1 bacteriophage origin of replication; arrow indicates direction of (+) strand synthesis
    761..865     +  promoter       AmpR promoter: bla
    866..1726    +  CDS            AmpR: β-lactamase; bla; confers resistance to ampicillin, carbenicillin, and related antibiotics
   1897..2485    +  rep_origin     ori: high-copy-number ColE1/pMB1/pBR322/pUC origin of replication
   2668..2760    +  CDS            lacI (fragment): lac repressor; lacI; The lac repressor binds to the lac operator to inhibit transcription in E. coli. This inhibition can be relieved by adding lactose or isopropyl-β-D-thiogalactopyranoside (IPTG).
   2773..2794    +  protein_bind   CAP binding site: CAP binding activates transcription in the presence of cAMP. E. coli catabolite activator protein
   2809..2839    +  promoter       lac promoter: promoter for the E. coli lac operon
   2847..2863    +  protein_bind   lac operator: The lac repressor binds to the lac operator to inhibit transcription in E. coli. This inhibition can be relieved by adding lactose or isopropyl-β-D-thiogalactopyranoside (IPTG). lac repressor encoded by lacI
   2908..2926    +  promoter       T3 promoter: promoter for bacteriophage T3 RNA polymerase
   2954..3180    +  promoter       RSV promoter: Rous sarcoma virus enhancer/promoter
   3181..3361    +  LTR            5' LTR (truncated): truncated 5' long terminal repeat (LTR) from HIV-1
   3408..3533    +  misc_feature   HIV-1 Ψ: packaging signal of human immunodeficiency virus type 1
   3517..3880    +  CDS            HIV-1 gag (fragment): gag protein from human immunodeficiency virus 1; gag
   4026..4259    +  misc_feature   RRE: The Rev response element (RRE) of HIV-1 allows for Rev-dependent mRNA export from the nucleus to the cytoplasm.
   4636..4736    +  CDS            Rev (fragment): human immunodeficiency virus 1 (HIV-1) Rev protein; rev; enhances nuclear export of unspliced and incompletely spliced viral mRNAs
   4755..4872    +  misc_feature   cPPT/CTS: central polypurine tract and central termination sequence of HIV-1
   4906..5307    +  promoter       SFFV promoter: spleen focus-forming virus long terminal repeat (LTR) promoter
   5317..5340    +  misc_feature   MCS (fragment): pBluescript multiple cloning site
   5344..6654    +  CDS            ARID5A (fragment): ARI5A_HUMAN - Also known as MRF1. Experimental evidence at protein level: Swiss-Prot protein existence level 1. Binds to AT-rich stretches in the modulator region upstream of the human cytomegalovirus major intermediate early gene enhancer. May act as repressor and down-regulate enhancer-dependent gene expressison (PubMed:8649988). May positively regulate chondrocyte- specific transcription such as of COL2A1 in collaboration with SOX9 and positively regulate histone H3 acetylation at chondrocyte-specific genes. May stimulate early-stage chondrocyte differentiation and inhibit later stage diffe
   6665..6690    +  misc_feature   MCS (fragment): pBluescript multiple cloning site
   6690..6749    +  CDS            S (fragment): HBSAG_WHV6 - Experimental evidence at transcript level: Swiss-Prot protein existence level 2. The middle envelope protein plays an important role in the budding of the virion. It is involved in the induction of budding in a nucleocapsid independent way. In this process the majority of envelope proteins bud to form subviral lipoprotein particles of 22 nm of diameter that do not contain a nucleocapsid (By similarity). From Woodchuck hepatitis B virus (isolate w64/pWS23) (WHV).
   6881..7284    +  misc_feature   WPRE: woodchuck hepatitis virus posttranscriptional regulatory element
   7342..7401    +  CDS            nef (fragment): NEF_HV1Z2 - Experimental evidence at protein level: Swiss-Prot protein existence level 1. Extracellular Nef protein targets CD4(+) T-lymphocytes for apoptosis by interacting with CXCR4 surface receptors. From Human immunodeficiency virus type 1 group M subtype D (isolate Z2/CDC-Z34) (HIV-1).
   7403..7636    +  LTR            3' LTR (ΔU3): self-inactivating 3' long terminal repeat (LTR) from HIV-1
   7708..7829    +  polyA_signal   SV40 poly(A) signal: SV40 polyadenylation signal
   7848..7869    +  rep_origin     SV40 ori (fragment): SV40 origin of replication
   7869..73      +  rep_origin     SV40 ori (across the origin): SV40 origin of replication
>Addgene plasmid #219050 | SFFV-ARID5A-Brd 72 | addgene full sequence | sequence record 448883 | Addgene NGS Result
ATTTATGCAGAGGCCGAGGCCGCCTCGGCCTCTGAGCTATTCCAGAAGTAGTGAGGAGGCTTTTTTGGAG
GCCTAGGGACGTACCCAATTCGCCCTATAGTGAGTCGTATTACGCGCGCTCACTGGCCGTCGTTTTACAA
CGTCGTGACTGGGAAAACCCTGGCGTTACCCAACTTAATCGCCTTGCAGCACATCCCCCTTTCGCCAGCT
GGCGTAATAGCGAAGAGGCCCGCACCGATCGCCCTTCCCAACAGTTGCGCAGCCTGAATGGCGAATGGG
[124 nt withheld, positions 280-403]
C
[91 nt withheld, positions 405-495]
A
[49 nt withheld, positions 497-545]
CCTTTGACGTTGGAGTCCACGTTCTTT
[37 nt withheld, positions 573-609]
ACCCTATCTCGGTCTATTCTTTTGATTTATAAGGGATTTTGCCGATTTCGGCCTATTGGTTAAAAAATGA
GCTGATTTAACAAAAATTTAACGCGAATTTTAACAAAATATTAACGCTTACAATTTAGGTGGCACTTTTC
GGGGAAATGTGCGCGGAACCCCTATTTGTTTATTTTTCTAAATACATTCAAATATGTATCCGCTCATGAG
ACAATAACCCTGATAAATGCTTCAATAATATTGAAAAAGGAAGAGTATGAGTATTCAACATTTCCGTGTC
GCCCTTATTCCCTTTTTTGCGGCATTTTGCCTTCCTGTTTTTGCTCACCCAGAAACGCTGGTGAAAGTAA
AAGATGCTGAAGATCAGTTGGGTGCACGAGTGGGTTACATCGAACTGGATCTCAACAGCGGTAAGATCCT
TGAGAGTTTTCGCCCCGAAGAACGTTTTCCAATGATGAGCACTTTTAAAGTTCTGCTATGTGGCGCGGTA
TTATCCCGTATTGACGCCGGGCAAGAGCAACTCGGTCGCCGCATACACTATTCTCAGAATGACTTGGTTG
AGTACTCACCAGTCACAGAAAAGCATCTTACGGATGGCATGACAGTAAGAGAATTATGCAGTGCTGCCAT
AACCATGAGTGATAACACTGCGGCCAACTTACTTCTGACAACGATCGGAGGACCGAAGGAGCTAACCGCT
TTTTTGCACAACATGGGGGATCATGTAACTCGCCTTGATCGTTGGGAACCGGAGCTGAATGAAGCCATAC
CAAACGACGAGCGTGACACCACGATGCCTGTAGCAATGGCAACAACGTTGCGCAAACTATTAACTGGCGA
ACTACTTACTCTAGCTTCCCGGCAACAATTAATAGACTGGATGGAGGCGGATAAAGTTGCAGGACCACTT
CTGCGCTCGGCCCTTCCGGCTGGCTGGTTTATTGCTGATAAATCTGGAGCCGGTGAGCGTGGGTCTCGCG
GTATCATTGCAGCACTGGGGCCAGATGGTAAGCCCTCCCGTATCGTAGTTATCTACACGACGGGGAGTCA
GGCAACTATGGATGAACGAAATAGACAGATCGCTGAGATAGGTGCCTCACTGATTAAGCATTGGTAACTG
TCAGACCAAGTTTACTCATATATACTTTAGATTGATTTAAAACTTCATTTTTAATTTAAAAGGATCTAGG
TGAAGATCCTTTTTGATAATCTCATGACCAAAATCCCTTAACGTGAGTTTTCGTTCCACTGAGCGTCAGA
CCCCGTAGAAAAGATCAAAGGATCTTCTTGAGATCCTTTTTTTCTGCGCGTAATCTGCTGCTTGCAAACA
AAAAAACCACCGCTACCAGCGGTGGTTTGTTTGCCGGATCAAGAGCTACCAACTCTTTTTCCGAAGGTAA
CTGGCTTCAGCAGAGCGCAGATACCAAATACTGTTCTTCTAGTGTAGCCGTAGTTAGGCCACCACTTCAA
GAACTCTGTAGCACCGCCTACATACCTCGCTCTGCTAATCCTGTTACCAGTGGCTGCTGCCAGTGGCGAT
AAGTCGTGTCTTACCGGGTTGGACTCAAGACGATAGTTACCGGATAAGGCGCAGCGGTCGGGCTGAACGG
GGGGTTCGTGCACACAGCCCAGCTTGGAGCGAACGACCTACACCGAACTGAGATACCTACAGCGTGAGCT
ATGAGAAAGCGCCACGCTTCCCGAAGGGAGAAAGGCGGACAGGTATCCGGTAAGCGGCAGGGTCGGAACA
GGAGAGCGCACGAGGGAGCTTCCAGGGGGAAACGCCTGGTATCTTTATAGTCCTGTCGGGTTTCGCCACC
TCTGACTTGAGCGTCGATTTTTGTGATGCTCGTCAGGGGGGCGGAGCCTATGGAAAAACGCCAGCAACGC
GGCCTTTTTACGGTTCCTGGCCTTTTGCTGGCCTTTTGCTCACATGTTCTTTCCTGCGTTATCCCCTGAT
TCTGTGGATAACCGTATTACCGCCTTTGAGTGAGCTGATACCGCTCGCCGCAGCCGAACGACCGAGCGCA
GCGAGTCAGTGAGCGAGGAAGCGGAAGAGCGCCCAATACGCAAACCGCCTCTCCCCGCGCGTTGGCCGAT
TCATTAATGCAGCTGGCACGACAGGTTTCCCGACTGGAAAGCGGGCAGTGAGCGCAACGCAATTAATGTG
AGTTAGCTCACTCATTAGGCACCCCAGGCTTTACACTTTATGCTTCCGGCTCGTATGTTGTGTGGAATTG
TGAGCGGATAACAATTTCACACAGGAAACAGCTATGACCATGATTACGCCAAGCGCGCAATTAACCCTCA
CTAAAGGGAACAAAAGCTGGAGCTGCAAGCTTAATGTAGTCTTATGCAATACTCTTGTAGTCTTGCAACA
TGGTAACGATGAGTTAGCAACATGCCTTACAAGGAGAGAAAAAGCACCGTGCATGCCGATTGGTGGAAGT
AAGGTGGTACGATCGTGCCTTATTAGGAAGGCAACAGACGGGTCTGACATGGATTGGACGAACCACTGAA
TTGCCGCATTGCAGAGATATTGTATTTAAGTGCCTAGCTCGATACATAAACGGGTCTCTCTGGTTAGACC
AGATCTGAGCCTGGGAGCTCTCTGGCTAACTAGGGAACCCACTGCTTAAGCCTCAATAAAGCTTGCCTTG
AGTGCTTCAAGTAGTGTGTGCCCGTCTGTTGTGTGACTCTGGTAACTAGAGATCCCTCAGACCCTTTTAG
TCAGTGTGGAAAATCTCTAGCAGTGGCGCCCGAACAGGGACTTGAAAGCGAAAGGGAAACCAGAGGAGCT
CTCTCGACGCAGGACTCGGCTTGCTGAAGCGCGCACGGCAAGAGGCGAGGGGCGGCGACTGGTGAGTACG
CCAAAAATTTTGACTAGCGGAGGCTAGAAGGAGAGAGATGGGTGCGAGAGCGTCAGTATTAAGCGGGGGA
GAATTAGATCGCGATGGGAAAAAATTCGGTTAAGGCCAGGGGGAAAGAAAAAATATAAATTAAAACATAT
AGTATGGGCAAGCAGGGAGCTAGAACGATTCGCAGTTAATCCTGGCCTGTTAGAAACATCAGAAGGCTGT
AGACAAATACTGGGACAGCTACAACCATCCCTTCAGACAGGATCAGAAGAACTTAGATCATTATATAATA
CAGTAGCAACCCTCTATTGTGTGCATCAAAGGATAGAGATAAAAGACACCAAGGAAGCTTTAGACAAGAT
AGAGGAAGAGCAAAACAAAAGTAAGACCACCGCACAGCAAGCGGCCGCTGATCTTCAGACCTGGAGGAGG
AGATATGAGGGACAATTGGAGAAGTGAATTATATAAATATAAAGTAGTAAAAATTGAACCATTAGGAGTA
GCACCCACCAAGGCAAAGAGAAGAGTGGTGCAGAGAGAAAAAAGAGCAGTGGGAATAGGAGCTTTGTTCC
TTGGGTTCTTGGGAGCAGCAGGAAGCACTATGGGCGCAGCGTCAATGACGCTGACGGTACAGGCCAGACA
ATTATTGTCTGGTATAGTGCAGCAGCAGAACAATTTGCTGAGGGCTATTGAGGCGCAACAGCATCTGTTG
CAACTCACAGTCTGGGGCATCAAGCAGCTCCAGGCAAGAATCCTGGCTGTGGAAAGATACCTAAAGGATC
AACAGCTCCTGGGGATTTGGGGTTGCTCTGGAAAACTCATTTGCACCACTGCTGTGCCTTGGAATGCTAG
TTGGAGTAATAAATCTCTGGAACAGATTTGGAATCACACGACCTGGATGGAGTGGGACAGAGAAATTAAC
AATTACACAAGCTTAATACACTCCTTAATTGAAGAATCGCAAAACCAGCAAGAAAAGAATGAACAAGAAT
TATTGGAATTAGATAAATGGGCAAGTTTGTGGAATTGGTTTAACATAACAAATTGGCTGTGGTATATAAA
ATTATTCATAATGATAGTAGGAGGCTTGGTAGGTTTAAGAATAGTTTTTGCTGTACTTTCTATAGTGAAT
AGAGTTAGGCAGGGATATTCACCATTATCGTTTCAGACCCACCTCCCAACCCCGAGGGGACCCGACAGGC
CCGAAGGAATAGAAGAAGAAGGTGGAGAGAGAGACAGAGACAGATCCATTCGATTAGTGAACGGATCTCG
ACGGTATCGGTTAACTTTTAAAAGAAAAGGGGGGATTGGGGGGTACAGTGCAGGGGAAAGAATAGTAGAC
ATAATAGCAACAGACATACAAACTAAAGAATTACAAAAACAAATTACAAAAATTCAAAATTTTATCGATC
ACGAGACTAGCCTCGAGCTGGCTGCAGTAACGCCATTTTGCAAGGCATGGAAAAATACCAAACCAAGAAT
AGAGAAGTTCAGATCAAGGGCGGGTACATGAAAATAGCTAACGTTGGGCCAAACAGGATATCTGCGGTGA
GCAGTTTCGGCCCCGGCCCGGGGCCAAGAACAGATGGTCACCGCAGTTTCGGCCCCGGCCCGAGGCCAAG
AACAGATGGTCCCCAGATATGGCCCAACCCTCAGCAGTTTCTTAAGACCCATCAGATGTTTCCAGGCTCC
CCCAAGGACCTGAAATGACCCTGCGCCTTATTTGAATTAACCAATCAGCCTGCTTCTCGCTTCTGTTCGC
GCGCTTCTGCTTCCCGAGCTCTATAAAAGAGCTCACAACCCCTCACTCGGCGCGCCAGTCCTCCGACAGA
CTGAGTCGGCCGGTCGAATCAAGCTTATCGATACCGTCGACGGATCCGCTAGCCCGCGGTTCGAAATGGC
TAAGGAGAACAGGGGGGATGATGGGGCCACCGAGAGGCCGAAGAAGGCCAAGGAGGAGCGGCGCATGGAC
CAGATGATGCCAGGAAAGACCAAAGCAGATGCTGCTGACCCAGCACCACTTCCCAGCCAGGAGCCCCCCA
GGAACAGCACAGAACAGCAGGGCCTGGCCTCTGGGTCTTCTGTGTCCTTTGTGGGTGCCAGCGGCTGTCC
TGAGGCCTACAAGCGGCTCCTATCCAGCTTCTACTGCAAGGGGACACACGGCATCATGTCACCACTGGCC
AAAAAGAAGCTCCTGGCCCAGGTGAGCAAGGTGGAGGCCTTGCAGTGCCAGGAGGAGGGCTGCCGCCATG
GGGCAGAGCCCCAGGCGTCCCCAGCTGTTCACCTCCCAGAGAGTCCCCAGAGCCCCAAAGGGCTGACTGA
GAACTCCAGGCACCGGCTGACCCCTCAGGAGGGATTGCAGGCCCCAGGTGGCAGCCTCAGAGAGGAGGCG
CAGGCAGGCCCCTGCCCGGCAGCCCCCATCTTCAAGGGCTGCTTCTACACCCACCCCACCGAGGTGCTGA
AGCCTGTCAGCCAGCACCCCAGGGACTTCTTCTCTAGACTTAAAGATGGGGTGCTATTGGGGCCTCCTGG
CAAAGAGGGGCTGTCAGTGAAAGAGCCCCAGCTGGTGTGGGGCGGAGACGCTAACCGCCCTTCTGCGTTC
CATAAAGGTGGCTCCAGAAAGGGCATCCTCTACCCCAAGCCCAAAGCCTGCTGGGTGTCCCCCATGGCCA
AGGTCCCAGCCGAGAGCCCCACGCTCCCGCCCACCTTCCCCAGTAGCCCAGGCCTGGGCAGCAAGCGCAG
CCTGGAGGAAGAGGGTGCTGCCCACAGTGGGAAGAGACTGCGGGCCGTGTCTCCCTTTCTTAAGGAGGCG
GATGCCAAGAAGTGTGGGGCCAAACCTGCAGGGTCCGGCCTGGTCTCCTGCCTTCTGGGCCCAGCCCTGG
GGCCTGTGCCCCCAGAGGCCTACAGGGGCACCATGCTGCACTGCCCGCTGAACTTCACTGGCACCCCGGG
CCCCTTGAAGGGCCAGGCTGCACTCCCCTTCAGCCCCCTGGTCATCCCGGCCTTCCCGGCCCACTTCCTG
GCCACCGCAGGCCCCTCGCCCATGGCCGCTGGCCTGATGCACTTCCCCCCAACGTCCTTCGACAGTGCCC
TCCGCCACAGACTTTGCCCGGCCTCATCTGCCTGGCACGCACCACCAGTCACAACCTATGCAGCGCCCCA
CTTCTTCCACCTCAACACCAAGCTGTAGACCGGTCGGATCCCCCGGGCTGCAGGAATTCGAGCATCTTAC
CGCCATTTATTCCCATATTTGTTCTGTTTTTCTTGATTTGGGTATACATTTAAATGTTAATAAAACAAAA
TGGTGGGGCAATCATTTACATTTTTAGGGATATGTAATTACTAGTTCAGGTGTATTGCCACAAGACAAAC
ATGTTAAGAAACTTTCCCGTTATTTACGCTCTGTTCCTGTTAATCAACCTCTGGATTACAAAATTTGTGA
AAGATTGACTGATATTCTTAACTATGTTGCTCCTTTTACGCTGTGTGGATATGCTGCTTTAATGCCTCTG
TATCATGCTATTGCTTCCCGTACGGCTTTCGTTTTCTCCTCCTTGTATAAATCCTGGTTGCTGTCTCTTT
ATGAGGAGTTGTGGCCCGTTGTCCGTCAACGTGGCGTGGTGTGCTCTGTGTTTGCTGACGCAACCCCCAC
TGGCTGGGGCATTGCCACCACCTGTCAACTCCTTTCTGGGACTTTCGCTTTCCCCCTCCCGATCGCCACG
GCAGAACTCATCGCCGCCTGCCTTGCCCGCTGCTGGACAGGGGCTAGGTTGCTGGGCACTGATAATTCCG
TGGTGTTGTCGGGGAAGCTGACGTCCTTTGCAATTCGATATCAAGCTGTACCTTCTAGATGTACACTACT
TCGAGCGCTTCTAGACCAATGACTTACAAGGCAGCTGTAGATCTTAGCCACTTTTTAAAAGAAAAGGGGG
GACTGGAAGGGCTAATTCACTCCCAACGAAGACAAGATCTGCTTTTTGCTTGTACTGGGTCTCTCTGGTT
AGACCAGATCTGAGCCTGGGAGCTCTCTGGCTAACTAGGGAACCCACTGCTTAAGCCTCAATAAAGCTTG
CCTTGAGTGCTTCAAGTAGTGTGTGCCCGTCTGTTGTGTGACTCTGGTAACTAGAGATCCCTCAGACCCT
TTTAGTCAGTGTGGAAAATCTCTAGCAGTAGTAGTTCATGTCATCTTATTATTCAGTATTTATAACTTGC
AAAGAAATGAATATCAGAGAGTGAGAGGAACTTGTTTATTGCAGCTTATAATGGTTACAAATAAAGCAAT
AGCATCACAAATTTCACAAATAAAGCATTTTTTTCACTGCATTCTAGTTGTGGTTTGTCCAAACTCATCA
ATGTATCTTATCATGTCTGGCTCTAGCTATCCCGCCCCTAACTCCGCCCATCCCGCCCCTAACTCCGCCC
AGTTCCGCCCATTCTCCGCCCCATGGCTGACTAATTTTTTTT
