>Addgene plasmid #219050 | SFFV-ARID5A-Brd 72 | depositor partial sequence | sequence record 427630 | TF ORF
ATGGCTAAGGAGAACAGGGGGGATGATGGGGCCACCGAGAGGCCGAAGAAGGCCAAGGAGGAGCGGCGCA
TGGACCAGATGATGCCAGGAAAGACCAAAGCAGATGCTGCTGACCCAGCACCACTTCCCAGCCAGGAGCC
CCCCAGGAACAGCACAGAACAGCAGGGCCTGGCCTCTGGGTCTTCTGTGTCCTTTGTGGGTGCCAGCGGC
TGTCCTGAGGCCTACAAGCGGCTCCTATCCAGCTTCTACTGCAAGGGGACACACGGCATCATGTCACCAC
TGGCCAAAAAGAAGCTCCTGGCCCAGGTGAGCAAGGTGGAGGCCTTGCAGTGCCAGGAGGAGGGCTGCCG
CCATGGGGCAGAGCCCCAGGCGTCCCCAGCTGTTCACCTCCCAGAGAGTCCCCAGAGCCCCAAAGGGCTG
ACTGAGAACTCCAGGCACCGGCTGACCCCTCAGGAGGGATTGCAGGCCCCAGGTGGCAGCCTCAGAGAGG
AGGCGCAGGCAGGCCCCTGCCCGGCAGCCCCCATCTTCAAGGGCTGCTTCTACACCCACCCCACCGAGGT
GCTGAAGCCTGTCAGCCAGCACCCCAGGGACTTCTTCTCTAGACTTAAAGATGGGGTGCTATTGGGGCCT
CCTGGCAAAGAGGGGCTGTCAGTGAAAGAGCCCCAGCTGGTGTGGGGCGGAGACGCTAACCGCCCTTCTG
CGTTCCATAAAGGTGGCTCCAGAAAGGGCATCCTCTACCCCAAGCCCAAAGCCTGCTGGGTGTCCCCCAT
GGCCAAGGTCCCAGCCGAGAGCCCCACGCTCCCGCCCACCTTCCCCAGTAGCCCAGGCCTGGGCAGCAAG
CGCAGCCTGGAGGAAGAGGGTGCTGCCCACAGTGGGAAGAGACTGCGGGCCGTGTCTCCCTTTCTTAAGG
AGGCGGATGCCAAGAAGTGTGGGGCCAAACCTGCAGGGTCCGGCCTGGTCTCCTGCCTTCTGGGCCCAGC
CCTGGGGCCTGTGCCCCCAGAGGCCTACAGGGGCACCATGCTGCACTGCCCGCTGAACTTCACTGGCACC
CCGGGCCCCTTGAAGGGCCAGGCTGCACTCCCCTTCAGCCCCCTGGTCATCCCGGCCTTCCCGGCCCACT
TCCTGGCCACCGCAGGCCCCTCGCCCATGGCCGCTGGCCTGATGCACTTCCCCCCAACGTCCTTCGACAG
TGCCCTCCGCCACAGACTTTGCCCGGCCTCATCTGCCTGGCACGCACCACCAGTCACAACCTATGCAGCG
CCCCACTTCTTCCACCTCAACACCAAGCTGTAG
