>Addgene plasmid #219050 | SFFV-ARID5A-Brd 72 | depositor partial sequence | sequence record 427631 | Barcode sequence
TGTACACTACTTCGAGCGCT
